Addgene plasmid #44101: pEBG-GST-TRAF2
Depositing lab: William Hahn. Depositing organization: Dana-Farber Cancer Institute. Publication: IkappaB kinase epsilon phosphorylates TRAF2 to promote mammary epithelial cell transformation. Shen RR, Zhou AY, Kim E, Lim E, Habelhah H, Hahn WC. Mol Cell Biol. 2012 Dec;32(23):4756-68. doi: 10.1128/MCB.00468-12. Epub 2012 Sep 24. PubMed 23007157.
Backbone
  Vector backbone: pEBG
  Vector type: Mammalian Expression
Growth in bacteria
  Bacterial resistance: Ampicillin, 100 μg/mL
  Growth temperature: 37°C
  Growth strain: DH5alpha
  Copy number: High Copy
Gene/Insert
  Gene/Insert name: TRAF2 (alt name: TNF receptor-associated factor 2)
  Species: H. sapiens (human)
  GenBank ID: NM_021138.3 NP_066961.2
  Entrez Gene: TRAF2 (a.k.a. MGC:45012, RNF117, TRAP, TRAP3)
Terms and licenses: Academic/Nonprofit Terms; Industry Terms: Not Available to Industry
How to cite: pEBG-GST-TRAF2 was a gift from William Hahn (Addgene plasmid # 44101 ; http://n2t.net/addgene:44101 ; RRID:Addgene_44101)
