[The description below was written by a language model from this plasmid's Addgene catalogue record.]
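Description:
pEBG-GST-TRAF2 is a mammalian expression plasmid built on the pEBG backbone and carrying the human TRAF2 (TNF receptor-associated factor 2) coding sequence. As the name indicates, the construct is designed to express TRAF2 as a fusion with glutathione S-transferase (GST), an affinity tag that allows the fusion protein and its binding partners to be captured on glutathione resin from transfected cell lysates. The record does not list a tag field, the orientation of the fusion, the promoter driving expression, the polyadenylation signal or any mammalian selection marker, and no feature table is provided, so these details cannot be confirmed here. In bacteria the plasmid is maintained as a high-copy replicon under ampicillin selection; the specific origin of replication is not stated.

TRAF2 is an adaptor protein, also annotated as a RING finger protein (RNF117), that acts downstream of TNF receptor family members. The associated publication concerns phosphorylation of TRAF2 by IkappaB kinase epsilon in the context of mammary epithelial cell transformation. A GST-tagged TRAF2 expressed in mammalian cells is well suited to that type of work, for example pull-down of TRAF2 to examine interacting proteins, or recovery of the protein to assess its modification state or to serve as a kinase substrate, though the record does not itself spell out the experiments in which this plasmid was used. No mutations or truncations of the insert are noted, and the insert is referenced to the standard human TRAF2 transcript and protein entries.
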