>Addgene plasmid #44101 | pEBG-GST-TRAF2 | addgene partial sequence | sequence record 60938 | pGEX-5 5'-GGGCTGGCAAGCCACGTTTGGTG-3'
ATCTCAATCGGATCTGGTTCGCGTGGATCCATGGCTGCAGCTAGCGTGACCCCCCCTGGCTCCCTGGAGT
TGCTACAGCCCGGCTTCTCCAAGACCCTCCTGGGGACCAAGCTGGAAGCCAAGTACCTGTGCTCCGCCTG
CAGAAACGTCCTCCGCAGGCCCTTCCAGGCGCAGTGTGGCCACCGGTACTGCTCCTTCTGCCTGGCCAGC
ATCCTCAGCTCTGGGCCTCAGAACTGTGCTGCCTGTGTTCACGAGGGCATATATGAAGAAGGCATTTCTA
TTTTAGAAAGCAGTTCGGCCTTCCCAGATAATGCTGCCCGCAGGGAGGTGGAGAGCCTGCCGGCCGTCTG
TCCCAGTGATGGATGCACCTGGAAGGGGACCCTGAAAGAATACGAGAGCTGCCACGAAGGCCGCTGCCCG
CTCATGCTGACCGAATGTCCCGCGTGCAAAGGCCTGGTCCGCCTTGGTGAAAAGGAGCGCCACCTGGAGC
ACGAGTGCCCGGAGAGAAGCCTGAGCTGCCGGCATTGCCGGGCACCCTGCTGCGGAGCAGACGTGAAGGC
GCACCACGAGGTCTGCCCCAAGTTCCCCTTAACTTGTGACGGCTGCGGCAAGAAGAAGATCCCCCGGGAG
AAGTTTCAGGACCACGTCAAGACTTGTGGCAAGTGTCGAGTCCCTTGCAGATTCCACGCCATCGGCTGCC
TCGAGACGGTAGAGGGTGAGAAACAGCA
